Addgene plasmid #149345: pReplace_donor_mcherry
Purpose: Donor vector for the replacement of reporter BFP by mcherry
Depositing lab: Ralf Kuehn. Depositing organization: Max-Delbrueck-Centrum fuer Molekulare Medizin (MDC). Publication: A homology independent sequence replacement strategy in human cells using a CRISPR nuclease. Danner E, Lebedin M, de la Rosa K, Kuhn R. Open Biol. 2021 Jan;11(1):200283. doi: 10.1098/rsob.200283. Epub 2021 Jan 27. PubMed 33499763.
Backbone
  Vector backbone: puc19
  Backbone size w/o insert (bp): 2218
  Total vector size (bp): 3106
  Vector type: Mammalian Expression
Growth in bacteria
  Bacterial resistance: Kanamycin, 50 μg/mL
  Growth temperature: 37°C
  Growth strain: DH5alpha
  Copy number: High Copy
Gene/Insert
  Gene/Insert name: mcherry
  Insert size (bp): 711
Terms and licenses: Academic/Nonprofit Terms; Industry Terms: Not Available to Industry
How to cite: pReplace_donor_mcherry was a gift from Ralf Kuehn (Addgene plasmid # 149345 ; http://n2t.net/addgene:149345 ; RRID:Addgene_149345)
