[The description below was written by a language model from this plasmid's Addgene catalogue record and pLannotate feature annotations shown in this document.]
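Description:
pReplace_donor_mcherry is a small (about 3.1 kb) pUC19-derived donor plasmid, catalogued as a mammalian expression vector, that supplies an mCherry sequence for swapping a BFP reporter to mCherry in cells. It was made for work on a homology-independent sequence replacement strategy in human cells using a CRISPR nuclease. In E. coli it replicates from the high-copy ColE1/pUC origin. Selection is with kanamycin, conferred by an aminoglycoside phosphotransferase (NeoR/KanR) gene transcribed from the bla (AmpR) promoter. Backbone remnants include a lacZα fragment, a partial M13 origin and a T7 promoter upstream of the insert. Very short matches to lacI and the RSF origin are probably annotation noise rather than functional elements.

The payload is the roughly 0.7 kb mCherry coding sequence, a monomeric, rapidly maturing red fluorescent protein derived from Discosoma. No mammalian promoter or polyadenylation signal is annotated, so the cassette appears to depend on regulatory elements already present at the target reporter locus after it is inserted. A short stretch annotated as an EMCV IRES2 fragment lies directly upstream of the coding sequence. It is only about 50 nt long, too short to be a complete IRES, and may simply match sequence adjacent to the reporter.

Flanking mCherry on both sides are ~25 nt segments that the software labels as fragments of a mouse Rosa26 homology arm. They are far too short to act as recombination arms. Given the stated strategy, they may be nuclease target sites that release the fragment for ligation-based integration, though the record does not say so. A successful replacement would be read out as a shift from blue to red fluorescence.
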