Features (pLannotate 1.2.2; 12 found; start..end, strand, type, name):
    117..273     -  CDS            lacZα (fragment): LacZα fragment of β-galactosidase; lacZ fragment
    282..300     +  promoter       T7 promoter: promoter for bacteriophage T7 RNA polymerase
    339..363     +  misc_feature   HA-L (fragment): left homology arm from intron 1 of the mouse Rosa26 gene (Soriano, 1999)
    363..411     +  misc_feature   IRES2 (fragment): internal ribosome entry site (IRES) of the encephalomyocarditis virus (EMCV)
    412..1119    +  CDS            mCherry: mCherry is a basic (constitutively fluorescent) red fluorescent protein published in 2004, derived from Discosoma sp.. It is reported to be a very rapidly-maturing monomer with low acid sensitivity.
   1125..1148    +  misc_feature   HA-L (fragment): left homology arm from intron 1 of the mouse Rosa26 gene (Soriano, 1999)
   1182..1229    -  CDS            lacI (fragment): lac repressor; lacI; The lac repressor binds to the lac operator to inhibit transcription in E. coli. This inhibition can be relieved by adding lactose or isopropyl-β-D-thiogalactopyranoside (IPTG).
   1266..1306    -  rep_origin     RSF ori (fragment): Plasmids containing the RSF 1030 origin of replication can be propagated in E. coli cells that contain additional plasmids with compatible origins.
   1384..1972    -  rep_origin     ori: high-copy-number ColE1/pMB1/pBR322/pUC origin of replication
   2146..2940    -  CDS            NeoR/KanR: aminoglycoside phosphotransferase confers resistance to neomycin, kanamycin, and G418 (Geneticin®)
   2941..3045    -  promoter       AmpR promoter: bla
   3071..96      -  rep_origin     M13 ori (fragment) (across the origin): M13 bacteriophage origin of replication; arrow indicates direction of (+) strand synthesis
>Addgene plasmid #149345 | pReplace_donor_mcherry | addgene full sequence | sequence record 304462 | Addgene NGS Result
TAAATTTTTGTTAAATCAGCTCATTTTTTAACCAATAGGCCGAAATCGGCAAAATCCCTTATAAATCAAA
AGAATAGACCGAGATAGGGTTGAGTGGCCGCTACAGGGCGCTCCCATTCGCCATTCAGGCTGCGCAACTG
TTGGGAAGGGCGTTTCGGTGCGGGCCTCTTCGCTATTACGCCAGCTGGCGAAAGGGGGATGTGCTGCAAG
GCGATTAAGTTGGGTAACGCCAGGGTTTTCCCAGTCACGACGTTGTAAAACGACGGCCAGTGAGCGCGAC
GTAATACGACTCACTATAGGGCGAATTGAAGGAAGGCCGTCAAGGCCGCATTTAATTAAACTCCAGTCTT
TCTAGAAGATGGGGGGACGTGGTTTTCCTTTGAAAAACACGATGATAATATGGCCACAACCATGGTGAGC
AAGGGCGAGGAGGATAACATGGCCATCATCAAGGAGTTCATGCGCTTCAAGGTGCACATGGAGGGCTCCG
TGAACGGCCACGAGTTCGAGATCGAGGGCGAGGGCGAGGGCCGCCCCTACGAGGGCACCCAGACCGCCAA
GCTGAAGGTGACCAAGGGTGGCCCCCTGCCCTTCGCCTGGGACATCCTGTCCCCTCAGTTCATGTACGGC
TCCAAGGCCTACGTGAAGCACCCCGCCGACATCCCCGACTACTTGAAGCTGTCCTTCCCCGAGGGCTTCA
AGTGGGAGCGCGTGATGAACTTCGAGGACGGCGGCGTGGTGACCGTGACCCAGGACTCCTCCCTGCAGGA
CGGCGAGTTCATCTACAAGGTGAAGCTGCGCGGCACCAACTTCCCCTCAGACGGCCCCGTAATGCAGAAG
AAGACCATGGGCTGGGAGGCCTCCTCCGAGCGGATGTACCCCGAGGACGGCGCCCTGAAGGGCGAGATCA
AGCAGAGGCTGAAGCTGAAGGACGGCGGCCACTACGACGCTGAGGTCAAGACCACCTACAAGGCCAAGAA
GCCCGTGCAGCTGCCCGGCGCCTACAACGTCAACATCAAGTTGGACATCACCTCCCACAACGAGGACTAC
ACCATCGTGGAACAGTACGAACGCGCCGAGGGCCGCCACTCCACCGGCGGCATGGACGAGCTGTACAAGT
AATGAACTCCAGTCTTTCTAGAAGATGGCGATCGATCATCTGGGCCTCATGGGCCTTCCTTTCACTGCCC
GCTTTCCAGTCGGGAAACCTGTCGTGCCAGCTGCATTAACATGGTCATAGCTGTTTCCTTGCGTATTGGG
CGCTCTCCGCTTCCTCGCTCACTGACTCGCTGCGCTCGGTCGTTCGGGTAAAGCCTGGGGTGCCTAATGA
GCAAAAGGCCAGCAAAAGGCCAGGAACCGTAAAAAGGCCGCGTTGCTGGCGTTTTTCCATAGGCTCCGCC
CCCCTGACGAGCATCACAAAAATCGACGCTCAAGTCAGAGGTGGCGAAACCCGACAGGACTATAAAGATA
CCAGGCGTTTCCCCCTGGAAGCTCCCTCGTGCGCTCTCCTGTTCCGACCCTGCCGCTTACCGGATACCTG
TCCGCCTTTCTCCCTTCGGGAAGCGTGGCGCTTTCTCATAGCTCACGCTGTAGGTATCTCAGTTCGGTGT
AGGTCGTTCGCTCCAAGCTGGGCTGTGTGCACGAACCCCCCGTTCAGCCCGACCGCTGCGCCTTATCCGG
TAACTATCGTCTTGAGTCCAACCCGGTAAGACACGACTTATCGCCACTGGCAGCAGCCACTGGTAACAGG
ATTAGCAGAGCGAGGTATGTAGGCGGTGCTACAGAGTTCTTGAAGTGGTGGCCTAACTACGGCTACACTA
GAAGAACAGTATTTGGTATCTGCGCTCTGCTGAAGCCAGTTACCTTCGGAAAAAGAGTTGGTAGCTCTTG
ATCCGGCAAACAAACCACCGCTGGTAGCGGTGGTTTTTTTGTTTGCAAGCAGCAGATTACGCGCAGAAAA
AAAGGATCTCAAGAAGATCCTTTGATCTTTTCTACGGGGTCTGACGCTCAGTGGAACGAAAACTCACGTT
AAGGGATTTTGGTCATGAGATTATCAAAAAGGATCTTCACCTAGATCCTTTTAAATTAAAAATGAAGTTT
TAAATCAATCTAAAGTATATATGAGTAAACTTGGTCTGACAGTTATTAGAAAAATTCATCCAGCAGACGA
TAAAACGCAATACGCTGGCTATCCGGTGCCGCAATGCCATACAGCACCAGAAAACGATCCGCCCATTCGC
CGCCCAGTTCTTCCGCAATATCACGGGTGGCCAGCGCAATATCCTGATAACGATCCGCCACGCCCAGACG
GCCGCAATCAATAAAGCCGCTAAAACGGCCATTTTCCACCATAATGTTCGGCAGGCACGCATCACCATGG
GTCACCACCAGATCTTCGCCATCCGGCATGCTCGCTTTCAGACGCGCAAACAGCTCTGCCGGTGCCAGGC
CCTGATGTTCTTCATCCAGATCATCCTGATCCACCAGGCCCGCTTCCATACGGGTACGCGCACGTTCAAT
ACGATGTTTCGCCTGATGATCAAACGGACAGGTCGCCGGGTCCAGGGTATGCAGACGACGCATGGCATCC
GCCATAATGCTCACTTTTTCTGCCGGCGCCAGATGGCTAGACAGCAGATCCTGACCCGGCACTTCGCCCA
GCAGCAGCCAATCACGGCCCGCTTCGGTCACCACATCCAGCACCGCCGCACACGGAACACCGGTGGTGGC
CAGCCAGCTCAGACGCGCCGCTTCATCCTGCAGCTCGTTCAGCGCACCGCTCAGATCGGTTTTCACAAAC
AGCACCGGACGACCCTGCGCGCTCAGACGAAACACCGCCGCATCAGAGCAGCCAATGGTCTGCTGCGCCC
AATCATAGCCAAACAGACGTTCCACCCACGCTGCCGGGCTACCCGCATGCAGGCCATCCTGTTCAATCAT
ACTCTTCCTTTTTCAATATTATTGAAGCATTTATCAGGGTTATTGTCTCATGAGCGGATACATATTTGAA
TGTATTTAGAAAAATAAACAAATAGGGGTTCCGCGCACATTTCCCCGAAAAGTGCCACCTAAATTGTAAG
CGTTAATATTTTGTTAAAATTCGCGT
